Addgene plasmid #22320: pCI-OR2C1
Depositing lab: Hiroaki Matsunami. Depositing organization: Duke University. Publication: Odor coding by a Mammalian receptor repertoire. Saito H, Chi Q, Zhuang H, Matsunami H, Mainland JD. Sci Signal. 2009 . 2(60):ra9. 10.1126/scisignal.2000016 PubMed 19261596.
Backbone
  Vector backbone: pCI
  Backbone manufacturer: Promega
  Backbone size w/o insert (bp): 4006
  Vector type: Mammalian Expression
Growth in bacteria
  Bacterial resistance: Ampicillin, 100 μg/mL
  Growth temperature: 37°C
  Growth strain: DH5alpha
  Copy number: Unknown
Gene/Insert
  Gene/Insert name: OR2C1 (alt name: Homo sapiens olfactory receptor, family 2, subfamily C, member 1)
  Species: H. sapiens (human)
  Insert size (bp): 939
  GenBank ID: NM_012368
  Entrez Gene: OR2C1 (a.k.a. OLFmf3, OR2C2P, MGC95444, MGC163200)
  Tag / fusion protein: Rho (N terminal on insert)
  Cloning method: Restriction Enzyme; 5′ cloning site NheI (not destroyed); 3′ cloning site NotI (not destroyed)
  Sequencing primers: 5′ T7; 3′ EBV-rev
Terms and licenses: Academic/Nonprofit Terms; Industry Terms: Not Available to Industry
How to cite: pCI-OR2C1 was a gift from Hiroaki Matsunami (Addgene plasmid # 22320 ; http://n2t.net/addgene:22320 ; RRID:Addgene_22320)
