[The description below was written by a language model from this plasmid's Addgene catalogue record and pLannotate feature annotations shown in this document.]
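Description:
pCI-OR2C1 is a mammalian expression plasmid built on the Promega pCI backbone that carries the human olfactory receptor OR2C1 (family 2, subfamily C, member 1). It is propagated in E. coli through a high-copy ColE1/pUC-type origin and selected with ampicillin via the β-lactamase gene. An f1 phage origin is also present, which permits production of single-stranded DNA. No mammalian selection marker is recorded or annotated, which points to transient transfection as the intended use. The deposited sequence is about 5 kb, in line with the roughly 4 kb backbone plus the 939 bp insert and its tag.

The receptor coding sequence was cloned between the NheI and NotI sites and carries an N-terminal Rho tag. This tag is a short leader taken from rhodopsin, widely used to help odorant receptors reach the cell surface in heterologous cells and to allow their detection. Transcription is driven by the human cytomegalovirus immediate-early enhancer and promoter. A chimeric β-globin/immunoglobulin intron follows, which generally improves mRNA processing and expression, and the SV40 polyadenylation signal terminates the transcript. A T7 promoter just upstream of the insert allows in vitro transcription and serves as a sequencing primer site.

The automated annotation labels the open reading frame as OR2G6, a related family 2 odorant receptor. This most likely reflects a homology-based match, since the catalogue entry identifies the insert as OR2C1. The small large T antigen, lacZα, bom and rop fragments are backbone remnants rather than functional elements. The associated publication concerns odor coding across a mammalian receptor repertoire, so the plasmid fits heterologous expression of OR2C1 for testing its responses to odorants.
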