Features (pLannotate 1.2.2; 14 found; start..end, strand, type, name):
    140..517     +  enhancer       CMV enhancer: human cytomegalovirus immediate early enhancer
    519..718     +  promoter       CMV promoter: human cytomegalovirus (CMV) immediate early promoter
    857..989     +  intron         chimeric intron: chimera between introns from human β-globin and immunoglobulin heavy chain genes
   1034..1052    +  promoter       T7 promoter: promoter for bacteriophage T7 RNA polymerase
   1133..2095    +  CDS            OR2G6: OR2G6_HUMAN - Experimental evidence at protein level: Swiss-Prot protein existence level 1. Odorant receptor. From Homo sapiens (Human).
   2095..2216    -  polyA_signal   SV40 poly(A) signal: SV40 polyadenylation signal
   2239..2307    -  CDS            large T antigen (fragment): large T antigen from SV40 (simian virus 40)
   2326..2393    +  CDS            lacZα (fragment): LacZα fragment of β-galactosidase; lacZ fragment
   2397..2825    +  rep_origin     f1 ori (sequence partly withheld): f1 bacteriophage origin of replication; arrow indicates direction of (+) strand synthesis
   2853..2952    -  misc_feature   bom (fragment): basis of mobility region from pBR322
   3054..3089    -  CDS            rop (fragment): Rop protein, which maintains plasmids at low copy number; rop
   3184..3288    +  promoter       AmpR promoter: bla
   3289..4149    +  CDS            AmpR: β-lactamase; bla; confers resistance to ampicillin, carbenicillin, and related antibiotics
   4320..4908    +  rep_origin     ori: high-copy-number ColE1/pMB1/pBR322/pUC origin of replication
>Addgene plasmid #22320 | pCI-OR2C1 | depositor full sequence | sequence record 10230 | Author sequence
TCAATATTGGCCATTAGCCATATTATTCATTGGTTATATAGCATAAATCAATATTGGCTATTGGCCATTG
CATACGTTGTATCTATATCATAATATGTACATTTATATTGGCTCATGTCCAATATGACCGCCATGTTGGC
ATTGATTATTGACTAGTTATTAATAGTAATCAATTACGGGGTCATTAGTTCATAGCCCATATATGGAGTT
CCGCGTTACATAACTTACGGTAAATGGCCCGCCTGGCTGACCGCCCAACGACCCCCGCCCATTGACGTCA
ATAATGACGTATGTTCCCATAGTAACGCCAATAGGGACTTTCCATTGACGTCAATGGGTGGAGTATTTAC
GGTAAACTGCCCACTTGGCAGTACATCAAGTGTATCATATGCCAAGTCCGCCCCCTATTGACGTCAATGA
CGGTAAATGGCCCGCCTGGCATTATGCCCAGTACATGACCTTACGGGACTTTCCTACTTGGCAGTACATC
TACGTATTAGTCATCGCTATTACCATGGTGATGCGGTTTTGGCAGTACACCAATGGGCGTGGATAGCGGT
TTGACTCACGGGGATTTCCAAGTCTCCACCCCATTGACGTCAATGGGAGTTTGTTTTGGCACCAAAATCA
ACGGGACTTTCCAAAATGTCGTAATAACCCCGCCCCGTTGACGCAAATGGGCGGTAGGCGTGTACGGTGG
GAGGTCTATATAAGCAGAGCTCGTTTAGTGAACCGTCAGATCACTAGAAGCTTTATTGCGGTAGTTTATC
ACAGTTAAATTGCTAACGCAGTCAGTGCTTCTGACACAACAGTCTCGAACTTAAGCTGCAGAAGTTGGTC
GTGAGGCACTGGGCAGGTAAGTATCAAGGTTACAAGACAGGTTTAAGGAGACCAATAGAAACTGGGCTTG
TCGAGACAGAGAAGACTCTTGCGTTTCTGATAGGCACCTATTGGTCTTACTGACATCCACTTTGCCTTTC
TCTCCACAGGTGTCCACTCCCAGTTCAATTACAGCTCTTAAGGCTAGAGTACTTAATACGACTCACTATA
GGCTAGCATGAATGGCACAGAAGGCCCTAACTTCTACGTGCCCTTCTCCAATGCGACGGGTGTGGTACGC
GAATTCACGCGTATGGACGGGGTGAATGATAGCTCCTTGCAGGGCTTTGTTCTGATGGGCATATCAGACC
ATCCCCAGCTGGAGATGATCTTTTTTATAGCCATCCTCTTCTCCTATTTGCTGACCCTACTTGGGAACTC
AACCATCATCTTGCTTTCCCGCCTGGAGGCCCGGCTCCATACACCCATGTACTTCTTCCTCAGCAACCTC
TCCTCCTTGGACCTTGCTTTCGCTACTAGTTCAGTCCCCCAAATGCTGATCAATTTATGGGGACCAGGCA
AGACCATCAGCTATGGTGGCTGCATAACCCAGCTCTATGTCTTCCTTTGGCTGGGGGCCACCGAGTGCAT
CCTGCTGGTGGTGATGGCATTTGACCGCTACGTGGCAGTGTGCCGGCCCCTCCGCTACACCGCCATCATG
AACCCCCAGCTCTGCTGGCTGCTGGCTGTGATTGCCTGGCTGGGTGGCTTGGGCAACTCTGTGATCCAGT
CAACATTCACTCTGCAGCTCCCATTGTGTGGGCACCGGAGGGTGGAGGGATTCCTCTGCGAGGTGCCTGC
CATGATCAAACTGGCCTGTGGCGACACAAGTCTCAACCAGGCTGTGCTCAATGGTGTCTGCACCTTCTTC
ACTGCAGTCCCACTAAGCATCATCGTGATCTCCTACTGCCTCATTGCTCAGGCAGTGCTGAAAATCCGCT
CTGCAGAGGGGAGGCGAAAGGCGTTCAATACGTGCCTCTCCCATCTGCTGGTGGTGTTCCTCTTCTATGG
CTCAGCCAGCTATGGGTATCTGCTTCCGGCCAAGAACAGCAAACAGGACCAGGGCAAGTTCATTTCCCTG
TTCTACTCGTTGGTCACACCCATGGTGAATCCCCTCATCTACACGCTGCGGAACATGGAAGTGAAGGGCG
CACTGAGGAGGTTGCTGGGGAAAGGAAGAGAAGTTGGCTGAGCGGCCGCTTCGAGCAGACATGATAAGAT
ACATTGATGAGTTTGGACAAACCACAACTAGAATGCAGTGAAAAAAATGCTTTATTTGTGAAATTTGTGA
TGCTATTGCTTTATTTGTAACCATTATAAGCTGCAATAAACAAGTTAACAACAACAATTGCATTCATTTT
ATGTTTCAGGTTCAGGGGGAGATGTGGGAGGTTTTTTAAAGCAAGTAAAACCTCTACAAATGTGGTAAAA
TCGATAAGGATCCGGGCTGGCGTAATAGCGAAGAGGCCCGCACCGATCGCCCTTCCCAACAGTTGCGCAG
CCTGAATGGCGAATGG
[124 nt withheld, positions 2397-2520]
C
[91 nt withheld, positions 2522-2612]
A
[49 nt withheld, positions 2614-2662]
CCTTTGACGTTGGAGTCCACGTTCTTT
[37 nt withheld, positions 2690-2726]
ACCCTATCTCGGTCTATTCTTTTGATTTATAAGGGATTTTGCCGATTTCGGCCTATTGGTTAAAAAATGA
GCTGATTTAACAAAAATTTAACGCGAATTTTAACAAAATATTAACGCTTACAATTTCCTGATGCGGTATT
TTCTCCTTACGCATCTGTGCGGTATTTCACACCGCATATGGTGCACTCTCAGTACAATCTGCTCTGATGC
CGCATAGTTAAGCCAGCCCCGACACCCGCCAACACCCGCTGACGCGCCCTGACGGGCTTGTCTGCTCCCG
GCATCCGCTTACAGACAAGCTGTGACCGTCTCCGGGAGCTGCATGTGTCAGAGGTTTTCACCGTCATCAC
CGAAACGCGCGAGACGAAAGGGCCTCGTGATACGCCTATTTTTATAGGTTAATGTCATGATAATAATGGT
TTCTTAGACGTCAGGTGGCACTTTTCGGGGAAATGTGCGCGGAACCCCTATTTGTTTATTTTTCTAAATA
CATTCAAATATGTATCCGCTCATGAGACAATAACCCTGATAAATGCTTCAATAATATTGAAAAAGGAAGA
GTATGAGTATTCAACATTTCCGTGTCGCCCTTATTCCCTTTTTTGCGGCATTTTGCCTTCCTGTTTTTGC
TCACCCAGAAACGCTGGTGAAAGTAAAAGATGCTGAAGATCAGTTGGGTGCACGAGTGGGTTACATCGAA
CTGGATCTCAACAGCGGTAAGATCCTTGAGAGTTTTCGCCCCGAAGAACGTTTTCCAATGATGAGCACTT
TTAAAGTTCTGCTATGTGGCGCGGTATTATCCCGTATTGACGCCGGGCAAGAGCAACTCGGTCGCCGCAT
ACACTATTCTCAGAATGACTTGGTTGAGTACTCACCAGTCACAGAAAAGCATCTTACGGATGGCATGACA
GTAAGAGAATTATGCAGTGCTGCCATAACCATGAGTGATAACACTGCGGCCAACTTACTTCTGACAACGA
TCGGAGGACCGAAGGAGCTAACCGCTTTTTTGCACAACATGGGGGATCATGTAACTCGCCTTGATCGTTG
GGAACCGGAGCTGAATGAAGCCATACCAAACGACGAGCGTGACACCACGATGCCTGTAGCAATGGCAACA
ACGTTGCGCAAACTATTAACTGGCGAACTACTTACTCTAGCTTCCCGGCAACAATTAATAGACTGGATGG
AGGCGGATAAAGTTGCAGGACCACTTCTGCGCTCGGCCCTTCCGGCTGGCTGGTTTATTGCTGATAAATC
TGGAGCCGGTGAGCGTGGGTCTCGCGGTATCATTGCAGCACTGGGGCCAGATGGTAAGCCCTCCCGTATC
GTAGTTATCTACACGACGGGGAGTCAGGCAACTATGGATGAACGAAATAGACAGATCGCTGAGATAGGTG
CCTCACTGATTAAGCATTGGTAACTGTCAGACCAAGTTTACTCATATATACTTTAGATTGATTTAAAACT
TCATTTTTAATTTAAAAGGATCTAGGTGAAGATCCTTTTTGATAATCTCATGACCAAAATCCCTTAACGT
GAGTTTTCGTTCCACTGAGCGTCAGACCCCGTAGAAAAGATCAAAGGATCTTCTTGAGATCCTTTTTTTC
TGCGCGTAATCTGCTGCTTGCAAACAAAAAAACCACCGCTACCAGCGGTGGTTTGTTTGCCGGATCAAGA
GCTACCAACTCTTTTTCCGAAGGTAACTGGCTTCAGCAGAGCGCAGATACCAAATACTGTTCTTCTAGTG
TAGCCGTAGTTAGGCCACCACTTCAAGAACTCTGTAGCACCGCCTACATACCTCGCTCTGCTAATCCTGT
TACCAGTGGCTGCTGCCAGTGGCGATAAGTCGTGTCTTACCGGGTTGGACTCAAGACGATAGTTACCGGA
TAAGGCGCAGCGGTCGGGCTGAACGGGGGGTTCGTGCACACAGCCCAGCTTGGAGCGAACGACCTACACC
GAACTGAGATACCTACAGCGTGAGCTATGAGAAAGCGCCACGCTTCCCGAAGGGAGAAAGGCGGACAGGT
ATCCGGTAAGCGGCAGGGTCGGAACAGGAGAGCGCACGAGGGAGCTTCCAGGGGGAAACGCCTGGTATCT
TTATAGTCCTGTCGGGTTTCGCCACCTCTGACTTGAGCGTCGATTTTTGTGATGCTCGTCAGGGGGGCGG
AGCCTATGGAAAAACGCCAGCAACGCGGCCTTTTTACGGTTCCTGGCCTTTTGCTGGCCTTTTGCTCACA
TGGCTCGACAGATCT
