>Addgene plasmid #22320 | pCI-OR2C1 | addgene partial sequence | sequence record 28152 | 22320 with T7
TACTTCTCGTGCCCTTCTCCAATGCGACGGGTGTGGTACGCGAATTCACGCGTATGGACGGGGTGAATGA
TAGCTCCTTGCAGGGCTTTGTTCTGATGGGCATATCAGACCATCCCCAGCTGGAGATGATCTTTTTTATA
GCCATCCTCTTCTCCTATTTGCTGACCCTACTTGGGAACTCAACCATCATCTTGCTTTCCCGCCTGGAGG
CCCGGCTCCATACACCCATGTACTTCTTCCTCAGCAACCTCTCCTCCTTGGACCTTGCTTTCGCTACTAG
TTCAGTCCCCCAAATGCTGATCAATTTATGGGGACCAGGCAAGACCATCAGCTATGGTGGCTGCATAACC
CAGCTCTATGTCTTCCTTTGGCTGGGGGCCACCGAGTGCATCCTGCTGGTGGTGATGGCATTTGACCGCT
ACGTGGCAGTGTGCCGGCCCCTCCGCTACACCGCCATCATGAACCCCCAGCTCTGCTGGCTGCTGGCTGT
GATTGCCTGGCTGGGTGGCTTGGGCAACTCTGTGATCCAGTCAACATTCACTCTGCAGCTCCCATTGTGT
GGGCACCGGAGGGTGGAGGGATTCCTCTGCGAGGTGCCTGCCATGATCAAACTGGCCTGTGGCGACACGA
GTCTCAACCAGGCTGTGCTCAATGGTGTCTGCACCTTCTTCACTGCAGTCCCACTAAGCATCATCGTGAT
CTCCTACTGCCTCATTGCTCAGGCAGTGCTGAAAATCCGCTCTGCA
